Addgene plasmid #169461: pTwist-SARS-CoV-2 Δ18 B.1.429
Purpose: Encodes SARS-CoV-2 B.1.429 Spike Protein lacking 18 C-terminal amino acids for pseudovirus production
Depositing lab: Alejandro Balazs. Depositing organization: Massachusetts General Hospital. Publication: Multiple SARS-CoV-2 variants escape neutralization by vaccine-induced humoral immunity. Garcia-Beltran WF, Lam EC, St Denis K, Nitido AD, Garcia ZH, Hauser BM, Feldman J, Pavlovic MN, Gregory DJ, Poznansky MC, Sigal A, Schmidt AG, Iafrate AJ, Naranbhai V, Balazs AB. Cell. 2021 Mar 12. pii: S0092-8674(21)00298-1. doi: 10.1016/j.cell.2021.03.013. PubMed 33743213.
Backbone
  Vector backbone: pTwist
  Vector type: Mammalian Expression
Growth in bacteria
  Bacterial resistance: Ampicillin, 100 μg/mL
  Growth temperature: 37°C
  Growth strain: DH5alpha
  Copy number: Unknown
Gene/Insert
  Gene/Insert name: SARS-CoV-2 B.1.1.429 Spike truncated to remove 18 amino acids
  Entrez Gene: S (a.k.a. GU280_gp02, spike glycoprotein)
Terms and licenses: Academic/Nonprofit Terms; Industry Terms: Not Available to Industry
How to cite: pTwist-SARS-CoV-2 Δ18 B.1.429 was a gift from Alejandro Balazs (Addgene plasmid # 169461 ; http://n2t.net/addgene:169461 ; RRID:Addgene_169461)
