[The description below was written by a language model from this plasmid's Addgene catalogue record and pLannotate feature annotations shown in this document.]
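Description:
pTwist-SARS-CoV-2 Δ18 B.1.429 is a mammalian expression plasmid on the pTwist backbone that encodes the spike glycoprotein of the SARS-CoV-2 B.1.429 variant with the last 18 C-terminal amino acids removed. The insert field of the record writes the lineage as B.1.1.429, whereas the plasmid name and purpose give B.1.429. The plasmid is propagated in E. coli through a high-copy ColE1/pUC-type origin and selected with ampicillin via a β-lactamase (AmpR) gene. A separate SV40 early promoter–neo–bGH poly(A) cassette is also annotated, which would allow G418 selection in mammalian cells.

In the circular map of about 10.5 kb, the spike coding sequence lies directly downstream of a CMV enhancer, CMV promoter elements (annotated as a fragment and a truncated CMVd2 form) and a truncated human β-globin intron, an arrangement that drives strong transcription and promotes efficient mRNA processing. A WPRE follows the open reading frame to enhance transcript stability and expression. An SV40 poly(A) signal is annotated next, although on the opposite strand. The expression unit is flanked by 5' and 3' β-globin insulators. T7 and rrnG terminators and a synthetic poly(A) signal also surround it, which should limit read-through from neighbouring plasmid regions.

The stated purpose is pseudovirus production: the plasmid supplies the variant spike as the envelope protein for pseudotyped particles. Truncating the spike cytoplasmic tail is commonly done to improve spike incorporation into such particles. The associated study examined escape of SARS-CoV-2 variants from vaccine-induced neutralizing antibodies, consistent with use in pseudovirus neutralization assays.
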