Features (pLannotate 1.2.2; 21 found; start..end, strand, type, name):
     40..3804    +  CDS            S: SPIKE_SARS2 - Experimental evidence at protein level: Swiss-Prot protein existence level 1. [Spike glycoprotein]: May down-regulate host tetherin (BST2) by lysosomal degradation, thereby counteracting its antiviral activity. From Severe acute respiratory syndrome coronavirus 2 (2019-nCoV) (SARS-CoV-2).
   3878..4466    +  misc_feature   WPRE: woodchuck hepatitis virus posttranscriptional regulatory element
   4519..4640    -  polyA_signal   SV40 poly(A) signal: SV40 polyadenylation signal
   4663..4732    -  CDS            large T antigen (fragment): large T antigen from SV40 (simian virus 40)
   4755..4801    +  terminator     T7 terminator: transcription terminator for bacteriophage T7 RNA polymerase
   4831..4967    +  terminator     rrnG terminator: transcription terminator from the E. coli ribosomal RNA rrnG operon (Albrechtsen et al., 1991)
   5012..5083    +  misc_feature   3' β-globin insulator: insulator downstream of the human β-globin locus (Farrell et al., 2002)
   5128..5324    +  promoter       SV40 promoter: SV40 early promoter
   5338..6129    +  CDS            neo: KKA2_KLEPN - Also known as kan, nptII. Experimental evidence at protein level: Swiss-Prot protein existence level 1. Resistance to kanamycin, neomycin, paromomycin, ribostamycin, butirosin and gentamicin B. From Klebsiella pneumoniae.
   6143..6367    +  polyA_signal   bGH poly(A) signal: bovine growth hormone polyadenylation signal
   6563..7151    -  rep_origin     ori: high-copy-number ColE1/pMB1/pBR322/pUC origin of replication
   7323..7387    -  CDS            bla(M) (fragment): β-lactamase lacking the signal sequence; bla(M); allows cytosolic expression of β-lactamase
   7897..8757    +  CDS            AmpR: β-lactamase; bla; confers resistance to ampicillin, carbenicillin, and related antibiotics
   8770..8906    +  terminator     rrnG terminator: transcription terminator from the E. coli ribosomal RNA rrnG operon (Albrechtsen et al., 1991)
   9058..9129    +  misc_feature   5' β-globin insulator: insulator upstream of the human β-globin locus (Farrell et al., 2002)
   9134..9180    -  terminator     T7 terminator: transcription terminator for bacteriophage T7 RNA polymerase
   9198..9246    -  polyA_signal   poly(A) signal: synthetic polyadenylation signal
   9327..9630    +  enhancer       CMV enhancer: human cytomegalovirus immediate early enhancer
   9703..9720    -  promoter       CMV promoter (fragment): human cytomegalovirus (CMV) immediate early promoter
   9783..9834    +  promoter       CMVd2 promoter: truncated human cytomegalovirus (CMV) immediate early promoter that yields moderately reduced expression relative to the full-length promoter
   9968..10443   +  intron         β-globin intron: internally truncated intron from human β-globin
>Addgene plasmid #169461 | pTwist-SARS-CoV-2 Δ18 B.1.429 | addgene full sequence | sequence record 335485 | Addgene NGS Result
TCTGTGTGCTGGCCCATCACTTTGGCAAAGGCGGCCGCCATGTTTGTGTTCCTCGTTCTCCTGCCCCTCG
TTTCTATCCAATGCGTGAACCTCACAACTAGAACGCAGCTCCCACCCGCTTACACGAACTCTTTTACTCG
TGGAGTATACTATCCCGATAAAGTCTTTAGGTCCAGTGTCCTTCATTCTACTCAAGACCTTTTCCTGCCA
TTCTTCTCAAATGTCACCTGGTTCCATGCTATCCACGTTTCTGGCACCAACGGAACTAAACGATTTGATA
ATCCCGTCTTGCCATTTAACGATGGCGTATACTTTGCCTCAACGGAGAAGTCCAACATTATCCGGGGATG
GATATTTGGCACCACCCTGGACTCCAAGACACAGTCTCTCCTCATTGTGAACAACGCCACCAATGTCGTC
ATCAAAGTCTGTGAATTTCAATTTTGTAACGATCCCTTTCTCGGGGTTTATTATCATAAGAATAACAAGT
CTTGCATGGAGTCAGAGTTCCGCGTTTACAGTTCCGCTAACAACTGTACTTTTGAGTACGTTTCCCAACC
ATTTCTCATGGATCTTGAAGGGAAGCAAGGCAACTTCAAGAATCTCCGCGAATTTGTGTTTAAGAATATA
GACGGCTACTTCAAAATTTATAGCAAGCATACCCCGATAAATCTGGTTCGGGATCTCCCTCAAGGCTTCT
CCGCGTTGGAACCCCTCGTGGACTTGCCGATTGGCATCAACATCACCCGGTTCCAAACCCTTCTTGCCCT
TCATCGAAGCTACCTCACGCCTGGCGACAGTAGTAGTGGTTGGACAGCGGGCGCAGCAGCCTACTATGTG
GGATATTTGCAACCACGCACCTTTCTTCTCAAATATAACGAAAACGGAACAATTACCGATGCCGTAGACT
GTGCCCTCGATCCCCTGTCCGAAACTAAATGCACACTCAAGTCCTTCACAGTTGAGAAAGGCATATACCA
AACCAGTAACTTCCGCGTCCAACCCACCGAATCCATTGTTCGATTCCCTAACATCACCAATTTGTGTCCT
TTCGGTGAAGTATTTAATGCCACTCGATTTGCATCAGTTTATGCCTGGAATCGCAAGCGAATATCAAATT
GTGTTGCAGATTATAGTGTCCTGTATAATAGCGCATCATTCAGCACTTTTAAGTGTTATGGGGTCAGCCC
TACGAAATTGAATGACTTGTGTTTTACCAACGTTTACGCAGATTCTTTCGTCATACGCGGCGACGAAGTC
CGACAGATTGCACCGGGGCAAACCGGAAAGATAGCAGACTATAATTATAAGTTGCCGGATGACTTCACCG
GCTGCGTTATAGCATGGAACTCCAATAATCTCGATTCAAAAGTCGGCGGCAACTATAATTATCGTTACCG
CCTGTTTCGCAAGTCAAATCTGAAGCCCTTTGAACGTGACATCTCCACCGAAATTTATCAAGCTGGCAGC
ACCCCATGTAATGGAGTGGAAGGGTTTAACTGTTATTTTCCCCTTCAATCATACGGATTTCAACCAACAA
ATGGGGTGGGCTATCAACCATATCGGGTGGTAGTCTTGAGCTTTGAGCTGCTCCACGCACCGGCTACAGT
TTGCGGACCGAAGAAAAGCACTAACCTGGTGAAGAATAAATGTGTGAACTTCAACTTTAATGGGCTCACC
GGAACAGGGGTGCTGACAGAATCAAACAAGAAATTTCTCCCTTTTCAACAATTTGGTAGAGACATTGCCG
ATACCACAGATGCCGTCCGCGATCCGCAAACACTGGAAATCCTCGATATAACACCCTGTAGCTTCGGCGG
GGTCAGCGTGATAACTCCCGGAACGAACACATCCAACCAAGTGGCTGTCCTGTATCAAGGTGTCAACTGT
ACCGAAGTCCCTGTGGCGATACACGCCGACCAACTGACACCCACCTGGAGAGTCTACTCAACAGGTTCCA
ATGTCTTTCAAACTAGAGCGGGTTGTCTCATTGGCGCTGAGCATGTCAATAATTCATACGAATGTGATAT
TCCTATTGGGGCAGGAATCTGTGCGTCTTATCAAACTCAAACGAACTCACCACGGCGCGCTCGCTCAGTA
GCCAGCCAGTCCATAATCGCCTATACCATGAGTCTCGGGGCTGAGAACTCCGTGGCTTATTCAAACAATT
CCATCGCAATCCCAACTAACTTTACCATTAGCGTTACCACGGAAATCTTGCCCGTCAGCATGACTAAGAC
GAGCGTAGACTGTACGATGTATATCTGTGGGGATTCCACCGAGTGTAGCAACCTCTTGCTTCAATACGGG
TCTTTCTGTACTCAACTCAACCGAGCATTGACCGGAATTGCGGTCGAACAAGACAAGAATACCCAAGAGG
TGTTCGCACAAGTAAAGCAAATATACAAAACGCCGCCAATCAAAGATTTTGGCGGGTTTAATTTTAGCCA
AATACTGCCAGACCCATCTAAGCCTTCAAAACGCAGCTTTATCGAGGATCTGCTGTTCAACAAAGTTACG
TTGGCTGACGCGGGTTTCATTAAGCAGTATGGGGATTGTTTGGGAGACATTGCGGCCCGCGACCTTATCT
GTGCTCAAAAATTCAATGGGTTGACAGTTCTGCCCCCTCTGCTCACTGATGAGATGATTGCACAGTATAC
ATCAGCATTGTTGGCAGGAACCATTACATCCGGCTGGACTTTTGGCGCGGGTGCGGCCCTTCAAATACCT
TTCGCTATGCAAATGGCTTACAGATTCAATGGGATTGGTGTCACGCAAAATGTATTGTATGAAAATCAGA
AGCTGATCGCTAATCAATTTAACAGCGCGATTGGCAAGATCCAAGATTCACTGTCAAGCACAGCGTCCGC
CCTCGGCAAACTCCAAGATGTTGTGAATCAAAACGCCCAGGCCCTGAATACCCTCGTGAAGCAACTGAGT
TCTAACTTCGGCGCAATCTCCAGCGTCCTCAACGACATATTGTCCAGACTTGATAAGGTGGAAGCCGAGG
TGCAAATTGATCGGCTCATCACAGGCAGGCTCCAGTCACTCCAAACTTATGTGACACAACAGTTGATCCG
GGCTGCTGAGATACGAGCAAGCGCCAACCTGGCCGCCACTAAAATGTCAGAGTGCGTGCTCGGGCAGTCC
AAACGGGTTGACTTTTGTGGCAAGGGCTATCACTTGATGTCCTTCCCCCAATCCGCCCCACATGGAGTGG
TCTTTCTCCACGTCACTTATGTCCCTGCTCAAGAGAAGAACTTTACGACAGCTCCAGCAATCTGTCACGA
TGGCAAAGCGCACTTTCCCAGGGAAGGCGTTTTCGTCAGTAATGGCACGCATTGGTTTGTGACCCAAAGG
AATTTCTATGAACCCCAAATCATAACCACTGACAATACATTTGTCTCAGGCAACTGTGATGTGGTCATTG
GGATCGTGAACAACACGGTATATGATCCCCTGCAACCCGAGTTGGATAGCTTCAAAGAGGAATTGGATAA
ATACTTTAAGAATCATACTTCACCCGATGTTGATCTCGGGGACATATCAGGAATAAATGCAAGTGTCGTC
AACATTCAGAAAGAGATTGATCGCCTTAATGAGGTCGCCAAGAACTTGAATGAATCTTTGATCGACTTGC
AAGAACTGGGCAAATACGAACAATATATTAAATGGCCCTGGTACATTTGGTTGGGCTTTATCGCCGGACT
TATAGCTATCGTTATGGTCACAATTATGTTGTGCTGTATGACTAGCTGTTGTTCCTGCTTGAAAGGATGT
TGCAGTTGCGGATCTTGTTGTAAATAAAGGATCCTCTAGAAGTTGTCTCCTCCTGCACTGACTGACTGAT
ACAATCGATTTCTGGATCCGCAGGCCTAATCAACCTCTGGATTACAAAATTTGTGAAAGATTGACTGGTA
TTCTTAACTATGTTGCTCCTTTTACGCTATGTGGATACGCTGCTTTAATGCCTTTGTATCATGCTATTGC
TTCCCGTATGGCTTTCATTTTCTCCTCCTTGTATAAATCCTGGTTGCTGTCTCTTTATGAGGAGTTGTGG
CCCGTTGTCAGGCAACGTGGCGTGGTGTGCACTGTGTTTGCTGACGCAACCCCCACTGGTTGGGGCATTG
CCACCACCTGTCAGCTCCTTTCCGGGACTTTCGCTTTCCCCCTCCCTATTGCCACGGCGGAACTCATCGC
CGCCTGCCTTGCCCGCTGCTGGACAGGGGCTCGGCTGTTGGGCACTGACAATTCCGTGGTGTTGTCGGGG
AAGCTGACGTCCTTTCCATGGCTGCTCGCCTGTGTTGCCACCTGGATTCTGCGCGGGACGTCCTTCTGCT
ACGTCCCTTCGGCCCTCAATCCAGCGGACCTTCCTTCCCGCGGCCTGCTGCCGGCTCTGCGGCCTCTTCC
GCGTCTTCGCCTTCGCCCTCAGACGAGTCGGATCTCCCTTTGGGCCGCCTCCCCGCCTGTCTAGCTTGAC
TGACTGAGATACAGCGTACCTTCAGCTCACAGACATGATAAGATACATTGATGAGTTTGGACAAACCACA
ACTAGAATGCAGTGAAAAAAATGCTTTATTTGTGAAATTTGTGATGCTATTGCTTTATTTGTAACCATTA
TAAGCTGCAATAAACAAGTTAACAACAACAATTGCATTCATTTTATGTTTCAGGTTCAGGGGGAGGTGTG
GGAGGTTTTTTAAAGCAAGTAAAACCTCTACAAATGTGGTATTGGCCCATCTCTATCGGTATCGTAGCAT
AACCCCTTGGGGCCTCTAAACGGGTCTTGAGGGGTTTTTTGTGCCCCTCGGGCCGGATTGCTATCTACCG
GCATTGGCGCAGAAAAAAATGCCTGATGCGACGCTGCGCGTCTTATACTCCCACATATGCCAGATTCAGC
AACGGATACGGCTTCCCCAACTTGCCCACTTCCATACGTGTCCTCCTTACCAGAAATTTATCCTTAAGGT
CGTCAGCTATCCTGCAGGCGATCTCTCGATTTCGATCAAGACATTCCTTTAATGGTCTTTTCTGGACACC
ACTAGGGGTCAGAAGTAGTTCATCAAACTTTCTTCCCTCCCTAATCTCATTGGTTACCTTGGGCTATCGA
AACTTAATTAAGCGATCTGCATCTCAATTAGTCAGCAACCATAGTCCCGCCCCTAACTCCGCCCATCCCG
CCCCTAACTCCGCCCAGTTCCGCCCATTCTCCGCCCCATCGCTGACTAATTTTTTTTATTTATGCAGAGG
CCGAGGCCGCCTCGGCCTCTGAGCTATTCCAGAAGTAGTGAGGAGGCTTTTTTGGAGGCCTAGGCTTTTG
CAAAGGAGGTAGCCAACATGATTGAACAAGATGGATTGCACGCAGGTTCTCCCGCCGCTTGGGTGGAGAG
GCTATTCGGCTATGACTGGGCACAACAGACAATCGGCTGCTCTGATGCCGCCGTGTTCCGGCTGTCAGCG
CAGGGGCGCCCGGTTCTTTTTGTCAAGACCGACCTGTCCGGTGCCCTGAATGAACTCCAGGACGAGGCAG
CGCGGCTATCGTGGCTGGCCACGACGGGCGTTCCTTGCGCAGCTGTGCTCGACGTTGTCACTGAAGCGGG
AAGGGACTGGCTGCTATTGGGCGAAGTGCCGGGGCAGGATCTCCTGTCATCTCACCTTGCTCCTGCCGAG
AAAGTATCCATCATGGCTGATGCAATGCGGCGGCTGCATACGCTTGATCCGGCTACCTGCCCATTCGACC
ACCAAGCGAAACATCGCATCGAGCGAGCACGTACTCGGATGGAAGCCGGTCTTGTCGATCAGGATGATCT
GGACGAAGAGCATCAGGGGCTCGCGCCAGCCGAACTGTTCGCCAGGCTCAAGGCGCGGATGCCCGACGGC
GAGGATCTCGTCGTGACCCACGGCGATGCCTGCTTGCCGAATATCATGGTGGAAAATGGCCGCTTTTCTG
GATTCATCGACTGTGGCCGGCTGGGTGTGGCGGACCGCTATCAGGACATAGCGTTGGCTACCCGTGATAT
TGCTGAAGAGCTTGGCGGCGAATGGGCTGACCGCTTCCTCGTGCTTTACGGTATCGCCGCTCCCGATTCG
CAGCGCATCGCCTTCTATCGCCTTCTTGACGAGTTCTTCTAGTATGTAAGCCCTGTGCCTTCTAGTTGCC
AGCCATCTGTTGTTTGCCCCTCCCCCGTGCCTTCCTTGACCCTGGAAGGTGCCACTCCCACTGTCCTTTC
CTAATAAAATGAGGAAATTGCATCGCATTGTCTGAGTAGGTGTCATTCTATTCTGGGGGGTGGGGTGGGG
CAGGACAGCAAGGGGGAGGATTGGGAAGACAATAGCAGGCATGCTGGGGATGCGGTGGGCTCTATGGTTA
ATTAACCAGTCAAGTCAGCTACTTGGCGAGATCGACTTGTCTGGGTTTCGACTACGCTCAGAATTGCGTC
AGTCAAGTTCGATCTGGTCCTTGCTATTGCACCCGTTCTCCGATTACGAGTTTCATTTAAATCATGTGAG
CAAAAGGCCAGCAAAAGGCCAGGAACCGTAAAAAGGCCGCGTTGCTGGCGTTTTTCCATAGGCTCCGCCC
CCCTGACGAGCATCACAAAAATCGACGCTCAAGTCAGAGGTGGCGAAACCCGACAGGACTATAAAGATAC
CAGGCGTTTCCCCCTGGAAGCTCCCTCGTGCGCTCTCCTGTTCCGACCCTGCCGCTTACCGGATACCTGT
CCGCCTTTCTCCCTTCGGGAAGCGTGGCGCTTTCTCATAGCTCACGCTGTAGGTATCTCAGTTCGGTGTA
GGTCGTTCGCTCCAAGCTGGGCTGTGTGCACGAACCCCCCGTTCAGCCCGACCGCTGCGCCTTATCCGGT
AACTATCGTCTTGAGTCCAACCCGGTAAGACACGACTTATCGCCACTGGCAGCAGCCACTGGTAACAGGA
TTAGCAGAGCGAGGTATGTAGGCGGTGCTACAGAGTTCTTGAAGTGGTGGCCTAACTACGGCTACACTAG
AAGAACAGTATTTGGTATCTGCGCTCTGCTGAAGCCAGTTACCTTCGGAAAAAGAGTTGGTAGCTCTTGA
TCCGGCAAACAAACCACCGCTGGTAGCGGTGGTTTTTTTGTTTGCAAGCAGCAGATTACGCGCAGAAAAA
AAGGATCTCAAGAAGATCCTTTGATCTTTTCTACGGGGTCTGACGCTCAGTGGAACGAAAACTCACGTTA
AGGGATTTTGGTCATGAGATTATCAAAAAGGATCTTCACCTAGATCCTTTTAAATTAAAAATGAAGTTTT
AAATCAATCTAAAGTATATATGAGTAAACTTGGTCTGACAGTTACCAATGCTTAATCAGTGAGGCACCTA
TCTCAGCGATCTGTCTATTTCGTTCATCCATAGTTGCATTTAAATTTCCGAACTCTCCAAGGCCCTCGTC
GGAAAATCTTCAAACCTTTCGTCCGATCCATCTTGCAGGCTACCTCTCGAACGAACTATCGCAAGTCTCT
TGGCCGGCCTTGCGCCTTGGCTATTGCTTGGCAGCGCCTATCGCCAGGTATTACTCCAATCCCGAATATC
CGAGATCGGGATCACCCGAGAGAAGTTCAACCTACATCCTCAATCCCGATCTATCCGAGATCCGAGGAAT
ATCGAAATCGGGGCGCGCCTGGTGTACCGAGAACGATCCTCTCAGTGCGAGTCTCGACGATCCATATCGT
TGCTTGGCAGTCAGCCAGTCGGAATCCAGCTTGGGACCCAGGAAGTCCAATCGTCAGATATTGTACTCAA
GCCTGGTCACGGCAGCGTACCGATCTGTTTAAACCTAGATATTGATAGTCTGATCGGTCAACGTATAATC
GAGTCCTAGCTTTTGCAAACATCTATCAAGAGACAGGATCAGCAGGAGGCTTTCGCATGAGTATTCAACA
TTTCCGTGTCGCCCTTATTCCCTTTTTTGCGGCATTTTGCCTTCCTGTTTTTGCTCACCCAGAAACGCTG
GTGAAAGTAAAAGATGCTGAAGATCAGTTGGGTGCGCGAGTGGGTTACATCGAACTGGATCTCAACAGCG
GTAAGATCCTTGAGAGTTTTCGCCCCGAAGAACGCTTTCCAATGATGAGCACTTTTAAAGTTCTGCTATG
TGGCGCGGTATTATCCCGTATTGACGCCGGGCAAGAGCAACTCGGTCGCCGCATACACTATTCTCAGAAT
GACTTGGTTGAGTATTCACCAGTCACAGAAAAGCATCTTACGGATGGCATGACAGTAAGAGAATTATGCA
GTGCTGCCATAACCATGAGTGATAACACTGCGGCCAACTTACTTCTGACAACGATTGGAGGACCGAAGGA
GCTAACCGCTTTTTTGCACAACATGGGGGATCATGTAACTCGCCTTGATCGTTGGGAACCGGAGCTGAAT
GAAGCCATACCAAACGACGAGCGTGACACCACGATGCCTGTAGCAATGGCAACAACCTTGCGTAAACTAT
TAACTGGCGAACTACTTACTCTAGCTTCCCGGCAACAGTTGATAGACTGGATGGAGGCGGATAAAGTTGC
AGGACCACTTCTGCGCTCGGCCCTTCCGGCTGGCTGGTTTATTGCTGATAAATCTGGAGCCGGTGAGCGT
GGGTCTCGCGGTATCATTGCAGCACTGGGGCCAGATGGTAAGCCCTCCCGTATCGTAGTTATCTACACGA
CGGGGAGTCAGGCAACTATGGATGAACGAAATAGACAGATCGCTGAGATAGGTGCCTCACTGATTAAGCA
TTGGTAACCGATTCTAGGTGCATTGGCGCAGAAAAAAATGCCTGATGCGACGCTGCGCGTCTTATACTCC
CACATATGCCAGATTCAGCAACGGATACGGCTTCCCCAACTTGCCCACTTCCATACGTGTCCTCCTTACC
AGAAATTTATCCTTAAGATCCCGAATCGTTTAAACTCGACTCTGGCTCTATCGAATCTCCGTCGTTTCGA
GCTTACGCGAACAGCCGTGGCGCTCATTTGCTCGTCGGGCATCGAATCTCGTCAGCTATCGTCAGCTTAC
CTTTTTGGCAGCGATCGCGGCTCCCGACATCTTGGACCATTAGCTCCACAGGTATCTTCTTCCCTCTAGT
GGTCATAACAGCAGCTTCAGCTACCTCTCAATTCAAAAAACCCCTCAAGACCCGTTTAGAGGCCCCAAGG
GGTTATGCTATCAATCGTTGCGTTACACACACAAAAAACCAACACACATCCATCTTCGATGGATAGCGAT
TTTATTATCTAACTGCTGATCGAGTGTAGCCAGATCTAGTAATCAATTACGGGGTCATTAGTTCATAGCC
CATATATGGAGTTCCGCGTTACATAACTTACGGTAAATGGCCCGCCTGGCTGACCGCCCAACGACCCCCG
CCCATTGACGTCAATAATGACGTATGTTCCCATAGTAACGCCAATAGGGACTTTCCATTGACGTCAATGG
GTGGAGTATTTACGGTAAACTGCCCACTTGGCAGTACATCAAGTGTATCATATGCCAAGTACGCCCCCTA
TTGACGTCAATGACGGTAAATGGCCCGCCTGGCATTATGCCCAGTACATGACCTTATGGGACTTTCCTAC
TTGGCAGTACATCTACGTATTAGTCATCGCTATTACCATGCTGATGCGGTTTTGGCAGTACATCAATGGG
CGTGGATAGCGGTTTGACTCACGGGGATTTCCAAGTCTCCACCCCATTGACGTCAATGGGAGTTTGTTTT
GGCACCAAAATCAACGGGACTTTCCAAAATGTCGTAACAACTCCGCCCCATTGACGCAAATGGGCGGTAG
GCGTGTACGGTGGGAGGTCTATATAAGCAGAGCTGGTTTAGTGAACCGTCAGATCGCCTGGAGACGCCAT
CCACGCTGTTTTGACCTCCATAGAAGACACCGGGACCGATCCAGCCTCCCCTCGAAGCTTACATGTGGTA
CCGAGCTCGGATCCTGAGAACTTCAGGGTGAGTCTATGGGACCCTTGATGTTTTCTTTCCCCTTCTTTTC
TATGGTTAAGTTCATGTCATAGGAAGGGGAGAAGTAACAGGGTACACATATTGACCAAATCAGGGTAATT
TTGCATTTGTAATTTTAAAAAATGCTTTCTTCTTTTAATATACTTTTTTGTTTATCTTATTTCTAATACT
TTCCCTAATCTCTTTCTTTCAGGGCAATAATGATACAATGTATCATGCCTCTTTGCACCATTCTAAAGAA
TAACAGTGATAATTTCTGGGTTAAGGCAATAGCAATATTTCTGCATATAAATATTTCTGCATATAAATTG
TAACTGATGTAAGAGGTTTCATATTGCTAATAGCAGCTACAATCCAGCTACCATTCTGCTTTTATTTTAT
GGTTGGGATAAGGCTGGATTATTCTGAGTCCAAGCTAGGCCCTTTTGCTAATCATGTTCATACCTCTTAT
CTTCCTCCCACAGCTCCTGGGCAACGTGCTGG
